>Addgene plasmid #245600 | pICSL50042 | addgene full sequence | sequence record 495579 | Addgene NGS Result
GGTCTCATTCGATGGCTCGGGATCCACCGGTCGCCACCATGAAAGACAATACTGTGCCTCTGAAGCTGAT
CGCTCTCCTGGCTAATGGCGAGTTCCATAGTGGCGAACAGCTGGGAGAAACCCTGGGCATGTCCAGGGCC
GCTATCAACAAGCACATTCAGACTCTGCGCGACTGGGGCGTGGACGTGTTCACCGTGCCCGGAAAGGGCT
ACTCTCTGCCCGAGCCTATCCCGCTGCTGAACGCTAAACAGATTCTGGGACAGCTGGACGGCGGGAGCGT
GGCAGTCCTGCCTGTGGTCGACTCCACCAATCAGTACCTGCTGGATCGAATCGGCGAGCTGAAGAGTGGG
GATGCTTGCATTGCAGAATATCAGCAGGCAGGGAGAGGAAGCAGAGGGAGGAAATGGTTCTCTCCTTTTG
GAGCTAACCTGTACCTGAGTATGTTTTGGCGCCTGAAGCGGGGACCAGCAGCAATCGGCCTGGGCCCGGT
CATCGGAATTGTCATGGCAGAAGCGCTGCGAAAGCTGGGAGCAGACAAGGTGCGAGTCAAATGGCCCAAT
GACCTGTATCTGCAGGATAGAAAGCTGGCAGGCATCCTGGTGGAGCTGGCCGGAATAACAGGCGATGCTG
CACAGATCGTCATTGGCGCCGGGATTAACGTGGCTATGAGGCGCGTGGAGGAAAGCGTGGTCAATCAGGG
CTGGATCACACTGCAGGAAGCAGGGATTAACCTGGACAGGAATACTCTGGCCGCTACGCTGATCCGAGAG
CTGCGGGCAGCCCTGGAACTGTTCGAGCAGGAAGGCCTGGCTCCATATCTGCCACGGTGGGAGAAGCTGG
ATAACTTCATCAATAGACCCGTGAAGCTGATCATTGGGGACAAAGAGATTTTCGGGATTAGCCGGGGGAT
TGATAAACAGGGAGCCCTGCTGCTGGAACAGGACGGAGTTATCAAACCCTGGATGGGCGGAGAAATCAGT
CTGCGGTCTGCCGAAAAGGCTAGCGGCAAGCCCATCCCCAACCCCCTGCTGGGCCTGGACAGCACCTAAG
CTTTGAGACCACGTGGCTCTTCAGTGGACGAAAGGGCCTCGTGATACGCCTATTTTTATAGGTTAATGTC
ATGATAATAATGGTTTCTTAGACGTCAGGTGGCACTTTTCGGGGAAATGTGCGCGGAACCCCTATTTGTT
TATTTTTCTAAATACATTCAAATATGTATCCGCTCATGAGACAATAACCCTGATAAATGCTTCAATAATA
TTGAAAAAGGAAGAGTATGCGCTCACGCAACTGGTCCAGAACCTTGACCGAACGCAGCGGTGGTAACGGC
GCAGTGGCGGTTTTCATGGCTTGTTATGACTGTTTTTTTTTGGGGTACAGTCTATGCCTCGGGCATCCAA
GCAGCAAGCGCGTTACGCCGTGGGTCGATGTTTGATGTTATGGAGCAGCAACGATGTTACGCAGCAGGGC
AGTCGCCCTAAAACAAAGTTAAACATCATGAGGGAAGCGGTGATCGCCGAAGTATCGACTCAACTATCAG
AGGTAGTTGGCGTCATCGAGCGCCATCTCGAACCGACGTTGCTGGCCGTACATTTGTACGGCTCCGCAGT
GGATGGCGGCCTGAAGCCACACAGCGATATTGATTTGCTGGTTACGGTGACCGTAAGGCTTGATGAAACA
ACGCGGCGAGCTTTGATCAACGACCTTTTGGAAACTTCGGCTTCCCCTGGAGAGAGCGAGATTCTCCGCG
CTGTAGAAGTCACCATTGTTGTGCACGACGACATCATTCCGTGGCGTTATCCAGCTAAGCGCGAACTGCA
ATTTGGAGAATGGCAGCGCAATGACATTCTTGCAGGTATCTTCGAGCCAGCCACGATCGACATTGATCTG
GCTATCTTGCTGACAAAAGCAAGAGAACATAGCGTTGCCTTGGTAGGTCCAGCGGCGGAGGAACTCTTTG
ATCCGGTTCCTGAACAGGATCTATTTGAGGCGCTAAATGAAACCTTAACGCTATGGAACTCGCCGCCCGA
CTGGGCTGGCGATGAGCGAAATGTAGTGCTTACGTTGTCCCGCATTTGGTACAGCGCAGTAACCGGCAAA
ATCGCGCCGAAGGATGTCGCTGCCGACTGGGCAATGGAGCGCCTGCCGGCCCAGTATCAGCCCGTCATAC
TTGAAGCTAGACAGGCTTATCTTGGACAAGAAGAAGATCGCTTGGCCTCGCGCGCAGATCAGTTGGAAGA
ATTTGTCCATTACGTAAAAGGCGAGATCACCAAGGTAGTCGGCAAATAACTGTCAGACCAAGTTTACTCA
TATATACTTTAGATTGATTTAAAACTTCATTTTTAATTTAAAAGGATCTAGGTGAAGATCCTTTTTGATA
ATCTCATGACCAAAATCCCTTAACGTGAGTTTTCGTTCCACTGAGCGTCAGACCCCGTAGAAAAGATCAA
AGGATCTTCTTGAGATCCTTTTTTTCTGCGCGTAATCTGCTGCTTGCAAACAAAAAAACCACCGCTACCA
GCGGTGGTTTGTTTGCCGGATCAAGAGCTACCAACTCTTTTTCCGAAGGTAACTGGCTTCAGCAGAGCGC
AGATACCAAATACTGTTCTTCTAGTGTAGCCGTAGTTAGGCCACCACTTCAAGAACTCTGTAGCACCGCC
TACATACCTCGCTCTGCTAATCCTGTTACCAGTGGCTGCTGCCAGTGGCGATAAGTCGTGTCTTACCGGG
TTGGACTCAAGACGATAGTTACCGGATAAGGCGCAGCGGTCGGGCTGAACGGGGGGTTCGTGCACACAGC
CCAGCTTGGAGCGAACGACCTACACCGAACTGAGATACCTACAGCGTGAGCTATGAGAAAGCGCCACGCT
TCCCGAAGGGAGAAAGGCGGACAGGTATCCGGTAAGCGGCAGGGTCGGAACAGGAGAGCGCACGAGGGAG
CTTCCAGGGGGAAACGCCTGGTATCTTTATAGTCCTGTCGGGTTTCGCCACCTCTGACTTGAGCGTCGAT
TTTTGTGATGCTCGTCAGGGGGGCGGAGCCTATGGAAAAACGCCAGCAACGCGGCCTTTTTACGGTTCCT
GGCCTTTTGCTGGCCTTTTGCTCACATGTTCTTTCCTGCGTTATCCCCTGATTCTGTGGATAACCGTATT
ACCGCCTTTGAGTGAGCTGATACCGCTCGCCGCAGCCGAACGACCGAGCGCAGCGAGTCAGTGAGCGAGG
AAGCGGAAGAGCGCCCAATACGCAAACCGCCTCTCCCCGCGCGTTGGCCGATTCATTAATCACTGT
Features (pLannotate 1.2.2; 7 found; start..end, strand, type, name):
     39..998     +  CDS            TurboID: mutant of the E. coli biotin ligase BioID engineered for improved catalytic efficiency (Branon et al., 2018)
   1172..1276    +  promoter       AmpR promoter: bla
   1267..1347    -  CDS            int (fragment): INT2_ECOLX - Protein inferred from homology: Swiss-Prot protein existence level 3. Putative integrase believed to be involved in the insertion of antibiotic resistance genes into plasmids and transposons. From Escherichia coli.
   1435..1491    +  CDS            GmR (fragment): gentamycin acetyltransferase; aacC1; confers resistance to gentamycin
   1498..2286    +  CDS            aadA: S3AD_ECOLX - Experimental evidence at protein level: Swiss-Prot protein existence level 1. Mediates bacterial resistance to the antibiotics streptomycin and spectinomycin. From Escherichia coli.
   2460..3048    +  rep_origin     ori: high-copy-number ColE1/pMB1/pBR322/pUC origin of replication
   3231..3280    +  CDS            lacI (fragment): lac repressor; lacI; The lac repressor binds to the lac operator to inhibit transcription in E. coli. This inhibition can be relieved by adding lactose or isopropyl-β-D-thiogalactopyranoside (IPTG).
