[The description below was written by a language model from this plasmid's Addgene catalogue record and pLannotate feature annotations shown in this document.]
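Description:
pICSL50042 is a Level 0 Golden Gate (MoClo syntax) part plasmid that stores a C-terminal tag module for hierarchical DNA assembly. It is built on the small pICSL01003 synthetic-biology backbone and is maintained in E. coli through a high-copy ColE1/pUC-type origin. Selection is by spectinomycin, conferred by an aadA adenylyltransferase gene that sits downstream of a bla (AmpR) promoter. The short integrase, gentamicin acetyltransferase and lacI fragments picked up by automated annotation look like remnants of the sequences from which the resistance cassette and backbone were derived, not functional genes.

The insert is a synthetic cassette of about 1 kb encoding TurboID followed by a 3' V5 epitope. TurboID is an engineered, highly active variant of the E. coli biotin ligase used for proximity-dependent biotinylation. The feature table annotates the TurboID coding sequence but does not call the V5 tag, which the catalogue entry places after it. Internal BsaI and BpiI recognition sites were removed by point mutation so that the part is compatible with Type IIS assembly. The module carries the TTCG and GCTT fusion overhangs that define the C-terminal tag position in the MoClo standard, so it joins in frame downstream of a coding sequence lacking a stop codon and upstream of a terminator part.

The part carries no promoter or terminator of its own and is not an expression construct. It is meant to be combined with promoter, coding sequence and terminator modules into a Level 1 transcription unit. The resulting fusion protein can be used to biotinylate nearby proteins for proximity labelling and interactor identification, and the V5 epitope allows the fusion itself to be detected or purified. The record does not specify a destination host organism.
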