Addgene plasmid #245600: pICSL50042
Purpose: Level 0 Golden Gate part C-Terminal Tag with overhangs TTCG - GCTT
Depositing lab: Mark Youles. Depositing organization: Sainsbury Laboratory, Norwich.
Backbone
  Vector backbone: pICSL01003
  Backbone size w/o insert (bp): 2244
  Vector type: Synthetic Biology
Growth in bacteria
  Bacterial resistance: Spectinomycin, 50 μg/mL
  Growth temperature: 37°C
  Growth strain: DH5alpha
  Copy number: High Copy
Gene/Insert
  Gene/Insert name: C-Terminal tag TurboID + 3' V5
  Species: Synthetic
  Insert size (bp): 1042
  Mutation: BsaI/BpiI sites removed by point-mutation
  Cloning method: Restriction Enzyme; 5′ cloning site BsaI (destroyed during cloning); 3′ cloning site BsaI (destroyed during cloning)
  Sequencing primers: 5′ TCACATGTTCTTTCCTGCG; 3′ GTCTCATGAGCGGATACATATTTGAATG
Terms and licenses: Academic/Nonprofit Terms; Industry Terms: Not Available to Industry
Depositor comments: Level 0 C-Terminal tag module used for GoldenGate assemblies using the MoClo overhang syntax
How to cite: pICSL50042 was a gift from Mark Youles (Addgene plasmid # 245600 ; http://n2t.net/addgene:245600 ; RRID:Addgene_245600)
